>Addgene plasmid #176576 | pET29b-mVenus-dspB(E184Q)-6xHis | addgene full sequence | sequence record 348270 | Addgene NGS Result
TGGCGAATGGG
[124 nt withheld, positions 12-135]
C
[91 nt withheld, positions 137-227]
A
[49 nt withheld, positions 229-277]
CCTTTGACGTTGGAGTCCACGTTCTTT
[37 nt withheld, positions 305-341]
ACCCTATCTCGGTCTATTCTTTTGATTTATAAGGGATTTTGCCGATTTCGGCCTATTGGTTAAAAAATGA
GCTGATTTAACAAAAATTTAACGCGAATTTTAACAAAATATTAACGCTTACAATTTAGGTGGCACTTTTC
GGGGAAATGTGCGCGGAACCCCTATTTGTTTATTTTTCTAAATACATTCAAATATGTATCCGCTCATGAA
TTAATTCTTAGAAAAACTCATCGAGCATCAAATGAAACTGCAATTTATTCATATCAGGATTATCAATACC
ATATTTTTGAAAAAGCCGTTTCTGTAATGAAGGAGAAAACTCACCGAGGCAGTTCCATAGGATGGCAAGA
TCCTGGTATCGGTCTGCGATTCCGACTCGTCCAACATCAATACAACCTATTAATTTCCCCTCGTCAAAAA
TAAGGTTATCAAGTGAGAAATCACCATGAGTGACGACTGAATCCGGTGAGAATGGCAAAAGTTTATGCAT
TTCTTTCCAGACTTGTTCAACAGGCCAGCCATTACGCTCGTCATCAAAATCACTCGCATCAACCAAACCG
TTATTCATTCGTGATTGCGCCTGAGCGAGACGAAATACGCGATCGCTGTTAAAAGGACAATTACAAACAG
GAATCGAATGCAACCGGCGCAGGAACACTGCCAGCGCATCAACAATATTTTCACCTGAATCAGGATATTC
TTCTAATACCTGGAATGCTGTTTTCCCGGGGATCGCAGTGGTGAGTAACCATGCATCATCAGGAGTACGG
ATAAAATGCTTGATGGTCGGAAGAGGCATAAATTCCGTCAGCCAGTTTAGTCTGACCATCTCATCTGTAA
CATCATTGGCAACGCTACCTTTGCCATGTTTCAGAAACAACTCTGGCGCATCGGGCTTCCCATACAATCG
ATAGATTGTCGCACCTGATTGCCCGACATTATCGCGAGCCCATTTATACCCATATAAATCAGCATCCATG
TTGGAATTTAATCGCGGCCTAGAGCAAGACGTTTCCCGTTGAATATGGCTCATAACACCCCTTGTATTAC
TGTTTATGTAAGCAGACAGTTTTATTGTTCATGACCAAAATCCCTTAACGTGAGTTTTCGTTCCACTGAG
CGTCAGACCCCGTAGAAAAGATCAAAGGATCTTCTTGAGATCCTTTTTTTCTGCGCGTAATCTGCTGCTT
GCAAACAAAAAAACCACCGCTACCAGCGGTGGTTTGTTTGCCGGATCAAGAGCTACCAACTCTTTTTCCG
AAGGTAACTGGCTTCAGCAGAGCGCAGATACCAAATACTGTCCTTCTAGTGTAGCCGTAGTTAGGCCACC
ACTTCAAGAACTCTGTAGCACCGCCTACATACCTCGCTCTGCTAATCCTGTTACCAGTGGCTGCTGCCAG
TGGCGATAAGTCGTGTCTTACCGGGTTGGACTCAAGACGATAGTTACCGGATAAGGCGCAGCGGTCGGGC
TGAACGGGGGGTTCGTGCACACAGCCCAGCTTGGAGCGAACGACCTACACCGAACTGAGATACCTACAGC
GTGAGCTATGAGAAAGCGCCACGCTTCCCGAAGGGAGAAAGGCGGACAGGTATCCGGTAAGCGGCAGGGT
CGGAACAGGAGAGCGCACGAGGGAGCTTCCAGGGGGAAACGCCTGGTATCTTTATAGTCCTGTCGGGTTT
CGCCACCTCTGACTTGAGCGTCGATTTTTGTGATGCTCGTCAGGGGGGCGGAGCCTATGGAAAAACGCCA
GCAACGCGGCCTTTTTACGGTTCCTGGCCTTTTGCTGGCCTTTTGCTCACATGTTCTTTCCTGCGTTATC
CCCTGATTCTGTGGATAACCGTATTACCGCCTTTGAGTGAGCTGATACCGCTCGCCGCAGCCGAACGACC
GAGCGCAGCGAGTCAGTGAGCGAGGAAGCGGAAGAGCGCCTGATGCGGTATTTTCTCCTTACGCATCTGT
GCGGTATTTCACACCGCAATGGTGCACTCTCAGTACAATCTGCTCTGATGCCGCATAGTTAAGCCAGTAT
ACACTCCGCTATCGCTACGTGACTGGGTCATGGCTGCGCCCCGACACCCGCCAACACCCGCTGACGCGCC
CTGACGGGCTTGTCTGCTCCCGGCATCCGCTTACAGACAAGCTGTGACCGTCTCCGGGAGCTGCATGTGT
CAGAGGTTTTCACCGTCATCACCGAAACGCGCGAGGCAGCTGCGGTAAAGCTCATCAGCGTGGTCGTGAA
GCGATTCACAGATGTCTGCCTGTTCATCCGCGTCCAGCTCGTTGAGTTTCTCCAGAAGCGTTAATGTCTG
GCTTCTGATAAAGCGGGCCATGTTAAGGGCGGTTTTTTCCTGTTTGGTCACTGATGCCTCCGTGTAAGGG
GGATTTCTGTTCATGGGGGTAATGATACCGATGAAACGAGAGAGGATGCTCACGATACGGGTTACTGATG
ATGAACATGCCCGGTTACTGGAACGTTGTGAGGGTAAACAACTGGCGGTATGGATGCGGCGGGACCAGAG
AAAAATCACTCAGGGTCAATGCCAGCGCTTCGTTAATACAGATGTAGGTGTTCCACAGGGTAGCCAGCAG
CATCCTGCGATGCAGATCCGGAACATAATGGTGCAGGGCGCTGACTTCCGCGTTTCCAGACTTTACGAAA
CACGGAAACCGAAGACCATTCATGTTGTTGCTCAGGTCGCAGACGTTTTGCAGCAGCAGTCGCTTCACGT
TCGCTCGCGTATCGGTGATTCATTCTGCTAACCAGTAAGGCAACCCCGCCAGCCTAGCCGGGTCCTCAAC
GACAGGAGCACGATCATGCGCACCCGTGGGGCCGCCATGCCGGCGATAATGGCCTGCTTCTCGCCGAAAC
GTTTGGTGGCGGGACCAGTGACGAAGGCTTGAGCGAGGGCGTGCAAGATTCCGAATACCGCAAGCGACAG
GCCGATCATCGTCGCGCTCCAGCGAAAGCGGTCCTCGCCGAAAATGACCCAGAGCGCTGCCGGCACCTGT
CCTACGAGTTGCATGATAAAGAAGACAGTCATAAGTGCGGCGACGATAGTCATGCCCCGCGCCCACCGGA
AGGAGCTGACTGGGTTGAAGGCTCTCAAGGGCATCGGTCGAGATCCCGGTGCCTAATGAGTGAGCTAACT
TACATTAATTGCGTTGCGCTCACTGCCCGCTTTCCAGTCGGGAAACCTGTCGTGCCAGCTGCATTAATGA
ATCGGCCAACGCGCGGGGAGAGGCGGTTTGCGTATTGGGCGCCAGGGTGGTTTTTCTTTTCACCAGTGAG
ACGGGCAACAGCTGATTGCCCTTCACCGCCTGGCCCTGAGAGAGTTGCAGCAAGCGGTCCACGCTGGTTT
GCCCCAGCAGGCGAAAATCCTGTTTGATGGTGGTTAACGGCGGGATATAACATGAGCTGTCTTCGGTATC
GTCGTATCCCACTACCGAGATGTCCGCACCAACGCGCAGCCCGGACTCGGTAATGGCGCGCATTGCGCCC
AGCGCCATCTGATCGTTGGCAACCAGCATCGCAGTGGGAACGATGCCCTCATTCAGCATTTGCATGGTTT
GTTGAAAACCGGACATGGCACTCCAGTCGCCTTCCCGTTCCGCTATCGGCTGAATTTGATTGCGAGTGAG
ATATTTATGCCAGCCAGCCAGACGCAGACGCGCCGAGACAGAACTTAATGGGCCCGCTAACAGCGCGATT
TGCTGGTGACCCAATGCGACCAGATGCTCCACGCCCAGTCGCGTACCGTCTTCATGGGAGAAAATAATAC
TGTTGATGGGTGTCTGGTCAGAGACATCAAGAAATAACGCCGGAACATTAGTGCAGGCAGCTTCCACAGC
AATGGCATCCTGGTCATCCAGCGGATAGTTAATGATCAGCCCACTGACGCGTTGCGCGAGAAGATTGTGC
ACCGCCGCTTTACAGGCTTCGACGCCGCTTCGTTCTACCATCGACACCACCACGCTGGCACCCAGTTGAT
CGGCGCGAGATTTAATCGCCGCGACAATTTGCGACGGCGCGTGCAGGGCCAGACTGGAGGTGGCAACGCC
AATCAGCAACGACTGTTTGCCCGCCAGTTGTTGTGCCACGCGGTTGGGAATGTAATTCAGCTCCGCCATC
GCCGCTTCCACTTTTTCCCGCGTTTTCGCAGAAACGTGGCTGGCCTGGTTCACCACGCGGGAAACGGTCT
GATAAGAGACACCGGCATACTCTGCGACATCGTATAACGTTACTGGTTTCACATTCACCACCCTGAATTG
ACTCTCTTCCGGGCGCTATCATGCCATACCGCGAAAGGTTTTGCGCCATTCGATGGTGTCCGGGATCTCG
ACGCTCTCCCTTATGCGACTCCTGCATTAGGAAGCAGCCCAGTAGTAGGTTGAGGCCGTTGAGCACCGCC
GCCGCAAGGAATGGTGCATGCAAGGAGATGGCGCCCAACAGTCCCCCGGCCACGGGGCCTGCCACCATAC
CCACGCCGAAACAAGCGCTCATGAGCCCGAAGTGGCGAGCCCGATCTTCCCCATCGGTGATGTCGGCGAT
ATAGGCGCCAGCAACCGCACCTGTGGCGCCGGTGATGCCGGCCACGATGCGTCCGGCGTAGAGGATCGAG
ATCGATCTCGATCCCGCGAAATTAATACGACTCACTATAGGGGAATTGTGAGCGGATAACAATTCCCCTC
TAGAAATAATTTTGTTTAACTTTAAGAAGGAGATATACATATGGTGAGCAAGGGCGAGGAGCTGTTCACC
GGGGTGGTGCCCATCCTGGTCGAGCTGGACGGCGACGTAAACGGCCACAAGTTCAGCGTGTCCGGCGAGG
GCGAGGGCGATGCCACCTACGGCAAGCTGACCCTGAAGTTGATCTGCACCACCGGCAAGCTGCCCGTGCC
CTGGCCCACCCTCGTGACCACCCTCGGCTACGGCCTGCAGTGCTTCGCCCGCTACCCCGACCACATGAAG
CAGCACGACTTCTTCAAGTCCGCCATGCCCGAAGGCTACGTCCAGGAGCGCACCATCTTCTTCAAGGACG
ACGGCAACTACAAGACCCGCGCCGAGGTGAAGTTCGATGGCGACACCCTGGTGAACCGCATCGAGCTGAA
GGGCATCGACTTCAAGGAGGACGGCAACATCCTGGGGCACAAGCTGGAGTACAACTACAACAGCCACAAC
GTCTATATCACCGCCGACAAGCAGAAGAACGGCATCAAGGCAAACTTCAAGATCCGCCACAACATCGAGG
ACGGCGGCGTGCAGCTCGCCGACCACTACCAGCAGAACACCCCCATCGGCGACGGCCCCGTGCTGCTGCC
CGACAACCACTACCTGAGCTACCAGTCCAAACTGAGCAAAGACCCCAACGAGAAGCGCGATCACATGGTC
CTGCTGGAGTTCGTGACCGCCGCCGGGATCACTCTCGGCATGGACGAGCTGTACAAGAGCGGCGGTGGCA
GCAAAAATTGTTGCGTAAAAGGCAATTCCATATATCCGCAAAAAACAAGTACCAAGCAGACCGGATTAAT
GCTGGACATCGCCCGACATTTTTATTCACCCGAGGTGATTAAATCCTTTATTGATACCATCAGCCTTTCC
GGCGGTAATTTTCTGCACCTGCATTTTTCCGACCATGAAAACTATGCGATAGAAAGCCATTTACTTAATC
AACGTGCGGAAAATGCCGTGCAGGGCAAAGACGGTATTTATATTAATCCTTATACCGGAAAGCCATTCTT
GAGTTATCGGCAACTTGACGATATCAAAGCCTATGCTAAGGCAAAAGGCATTGAGTTGATTCCCGAACTT
GACAGCCCGAATCACATGACGGCGATCTTTAAACTGGTGCAAAAAGACAGAGGGGTCAAGTACCTTCAAG
GATTAAAATCACGCCAGGTAGATGATGAAATTGATATTACTAATGCTGACAGTATTACTTTTATGCAATC
TTTAATGAGTGAGGTTATTGATATTTTTGGCGACACGAGTCAGCATTTTCATATTGGTGGCGATCAATTT
GGTTATTCTGTGGAAAGTAATCATGAGTTTATTACGTATGCCAATAAACTATCCTACTTTTTAGAGAAAA
AAGGGTTGAAAACCCGAATGTGGAATGACGGATTAATTAAAAATACTTTTGAGCAAATCAACCCGAATAT
TGAAATTACTTATTGGAGCTATGATGGCGATACGCAGGACAAAAATGAAGCTGCCGAGCGCCGTGATATG
CGGGTCAGTTTGCCGGAGTTGCTGGCGAAAGGCTTTACTGTCCTGAACTATAATTCCTATTATCTTTACA
TTGTTCCGAAAGCTTCACCAACCTTCTCGCAAGATGCCGCCTTTGCCGCCAAAGATGTTATAAAAAATTG
GGATCTTGGTGTTTGGGATGGACGAAACACCAAAAACCGCGTACAAAATACTCATGAAATAGCCGGCGCA
GCATTATCGATCTGGGGAGAAGATGCAAAAGCGCTGAAAGACGAAACAATTCAGAAAAACACGAAAAGTT
TATTGGAAGCGGTGATTCATAAGACGAATGGGGATGAGCACCACCACCACCACCACTAGGTACCCTGGTG
CCACGCGGTTCCATGGCGATATCGGATCCGAATTCGAGCTCCGTCGACAAGCTTGCGGCCGCACTCGAGC
ACCACCACCACCACCACTGAGATCCGGCTGCTAACAAAGCCCGAAAGGAAGCTGAGTTGGCTGCTGCCAC
CGCTGAGCAATAACTAGCATAACCCCTTGGGGCCTCTAAACGGGTCTTGAGGGGTTTTTTGCTGAAAGGA
GGAACTATATCCGGAT
Features (pLannotate 1.2.2; 20 found; start..end, strand, type, name):
     12..440     +  rep_origin     f1 ori (sequence partly withheld): f1 bacteriophage origin of replication; arrow indicates direction of (+) strand synthesis
    493..550     +  promoter       AmpR promoter (fragment): bla
    559..1374    -  CDS            KanR: aminoglycoside phosphotransferase; aph(3')-Ia; confers resistance to kanamycin in bacteria or G418 (Geneticin®) in eukaryotes
   1496..2084    +  rep_origin     ori: high-copy-number ColE1/pMB1/pBR322/pUC origin of replication
   2270..2409    -  misc_feature   bom: basis of mobility region from pBR322
   2511..2702    -  CDS            rop: Rop protein, which maintains plasmids at low copy number; rop
   2719..3099    +  CDS            YPB1_ECOLX: Protein predicted: Swiss-Prot protein existence level 4. From Escherichia coli.
   3171..3462    -  CDS            TcR (fragment): tetracycline efflux protein; tet; confers resistance to tetracycline
   3477..3498    -  protein_bind   CAP binding site: CAP binding activates transcription in the presence of cAMP. E. coli catabolite activator protein
   3511..4593    -  CDS            lacI: lac repressor; lacI; The lac repressor binds to the lac operator to inhibit transcription in E. coli. This inhibition can be relieved by adding lactose or isopropyl-β-D-thiogalactopyranoside (IPTG).
   4594..4671    -  promoter       lacI promoter: lacI
   4679..4958    -  CDS            TcR (fragment): tetracycline efflux protein; tet; confers resistance to tetracycline
   4984..5002    +  promoter       T7 promoter: promoter for bacteriophage T7 RNA polymerase
   5003..5027    +  protein_bind   lac operator: The lac repressor binds to the lac operator to inhibit transcription in E. coli. This inhibition can be relieved by adding lactose or isopropyl-β-D-thiogalactopyranoside (IPTG). lac repressor encoded by lacI
   5042..5064    +  RBS            RBS: efficient ribosome binding site from bacteriophage T7 gene 10 (Olins and Rangwala, 1989)
   5072..5788    +  CDS            mVenus: mVenus is a basic (constitutively fluorescent) yellow fluorescent protein published in 2006, derived from Aequorea victoria. It is reported to be a rapidly-maturing monomer with moderate acid sensitivity.
   6890..6907    +  CDS            9xHis (fragment): 9xHis affinity tag
   6991..7008    +  CDS            9xHis (fragment): 9xHis affinity tag
   7018..7067    +  CDS            SET1 (fragment): solubility-enhancement tag derived from T7 phage gene 10B
   7075..7122    +  terminator     T7 terminator: transcription terminator for bacteriophage T7 RNA polymerase
