[The description below was written by a language model from this plasmid's Addgene catalogue record and pLannotate feature annotations shown in this document.]
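Description:
pET29b-mVenus-dspB(E184Q)-6xHis is a bacterial expression plasmid of about 7.15 kb, built on the pET29b backbone for overproduction of a fluorescent fusion protein in E. coli. It is selected with kanamycin through an aph(3')-Ia resistance gene and replicates from a pBR322-type ColE1 origin. The bom region and the rop gene are also present, and rop keeps the copy number low, in line with the catalogue listing. An f1 origin is present as well. The short tetracycline-resistance fragments, the AmpR promoter fragment and the SET1 fragment just upstream of the terminator in the annotation appear to be backbone remnants or similarity hits rather than functional elements.

The expression cassette is the standard pET arrangement. A T7 promoter is followed directly by a lac operator and the strong T7 gene 10 ribosome binding site, and the plasmid carries its own lacI gene, so transcription depends on a host supplying T7 RNA polymerase and is relieved by IPTG. The open reading frame starts with mVenus, a monomeric, rapidly maturing yellow fluorescent protein. It continues into Dispersin B (DspB) from Aggregatibacter actinomycetemcomitans, which carries the E184Q substitution, and ends in a hexahistidine tag for affinity purification, upstream of the T7 terminator. The automated feature table does not annotate the DspB coding region itself, which presumably lies in the unannotated gap between mVenus and the first His-tag hit. It reports two six-codon His stretches, the second possibly being the vector's own His-tag sequence lying after the insert. The associated publication describes the E184Q protein as an inactive Dispersin B probe. The purified fusion is used as a fluorescent reagent for detecting the biofilm polysaccharide PNAG and monitoring its production.
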