Addgene plasmid #176576: pET29b-mVenus-dspB(E184Q)-6xHis
Purpose: Plasmid for overexpression of recombinant His-tagged fusion protein mVenus-DspB(E184Q), used as a fluorescent probe for detection of biofilm polysaccharide PNAG.
Depositing lab: Mark Nitz. Depositing organization: University of Toronto. Publication: Applications of an inactive Dispersin B probe to monitor biofilm polysaccharide production. Eddenden A, Nitz M. Methods Enzymol. 2022;665:209-231. doi: 10.1016/bs.mie.2021.11.006. Epub 2021 Dec 7. PubMed 35379435.
Backbone
  Vector backbone: pET29b
  Backbone size w/o insert (bp): 5313
  Total vector size (bp): 7152
  Vector type: Bacterial Expression
Growth in bacteria
  Bacterial resistance: Kanamycin, 50 μg/mL
  Growth temperature: 37°C
  Growth strain: DH5alpha
  Copy number: Low Copy
Gene/Insert
  Gene/Insert name: Dispersin B (alt name: DspB)
  Species: Aggregatibacter actinomycetemcomitans
  Insert size (bp): 1839
  Mutation: E184Q
  GenBank ID: AY228551.1
  Promoter: T7
  Tag / fusion protein: mVenus (N terminal on insert); Hexahistidine tag (C terminal on insert)
  Cloning method: Gibson Cloning
  Sequencing primers: 5′ TAATACGACTCACTATAGGG; 3′ GCTAGTTATTGCTCAGCGG
Resource information
  A portion of this plasmid was derived from a plasmid made by: Dr. Narayanan Ramasubbu Rutgers School of Dental Medicine
Terms and licenses: Academic/Nonprofit Terms; Industry Terms: Not Available to Industry
How to cite: pET29b-mVenus-dspB(E184Q)-6xHis was a gift from Mark Nitz (Addgene plasmid # 176576 ; http://n2t.net/addgene:176576 ; RRID:Addgene_176576)
